>Addgene plasmid #217983 | H6Gb1-CREB(1-280) C90A, T172C | addgene full sequence | sequence record 443307 | Addgene NGS Result
CACGATCATGCGCACCCGTGGGGCCGCCATGCCGGCGATAATGGCCTGCTTCTCGCCGAAACGTTTGGTG
GCGGGACCAGTGACGAAGGCTTGAGCGAGGGCGTGCAAGATTCCGAATACCGCAAGCGACAGGCCGATCA
TCGTCGCGCTCCAGCGAAAGCGGTCCTCGCCGAAAATGACCCAGAGCGCTGCCGGCACCTGTCCTACGAG
TTGCATGATAAAGAAGACAGTCATAAGTGCGGCGACGATAGTCATGCCCCGCGCCCACCGGAAGGAGCTG
ACTGGGTTGAAGGCTCTCAAGGGCATCGGTCGAGATCCCGGTGCCTAATGAGTGAGCTAACTTACATTAA
TTGCGTTGCGCTCACTGCCCGCTTTCCAGTCGGGAAACCTGTCGTGCCAGCTGCATTAATGAATCGGCCA
ACGCGCGGGGAGAGGCGGTTTGCGTATTGGGCGCCAGGGTGGTTTTTCTTTTCACCAGTGAGACGGGCAA
CAGCTGATTGCCCTTCACCGCCTGGCCCTGAGAGAGTTGCAGCAAGCGGTCCACGCTGGTTTGTCCCAGC
AGGCGAAAATCCTGTTTGATGGTGGTTAACGGCGGGATATAACATGAGCTGTCTTCGGTATCGTCGTATC
CCACTACCGAGATATCCGCACCAACGCGCAGCCCGGACTCGGTAATGGCGCGCATTGCGCCCAGCGCCAT
CTGATCGTTGGCAACCAGCATCGCAGTGGGAACGATGCCCTCATTCAGCATTTGCATGGTTTGTTGAAAA
CCGGACATGGCACTCCAGTCGCCTTCCCGTTCCGCTATCGGCTGAATTTGATTGCGAGTGAGATATTTAT
GCCAGCCAGCCAGACGCAGACGCGCCGAGACAGAACTTAATGGGCCCGCTAACAGCGCGATTTGCTGGTG
ACCCAATGCGACCAGATGCTCCACGCCCAGTCGCGTACCGTCTTCATGGGAGAAAATAATACTGTTGATG
GGTGTCTGGTCAGAGACATCAAGAAATAACGCCGGAACATTAGTGCAGGCAGCTTCCACAGCAATGGCAT
CCTGGTCATCCAGCGGATAGTTAATGATCAGCCCACTGACGCGTTGCGCGAGAAGATTGTGCACCGCCGC
TTTACAGGCTTCGACGCCGCTTCGTTCTACCATCGACACCACCACGCTGGCACCCAGTTGATCGGCGCGA
GATTTAATCGCCGCGACAATTTGCGACGGCGCGTGCAGGGCCAGACTGGAGGTGGCAACGCCAATCAGCA
ACGACTGTTTGCCCGCCAGTTGTTGTGCCACGCGGTTGGGAATGTAATTCAGCTCCGCCATCGCCGCTTC
CACTTTTTCCCGCGTTTTCGCAGAAACGTGGCTGGCCTGGTTCACCACGCGGGAAACGGTCTGATAAGAG
ACACCGGCATACTCTGCGACATCGTATAACGTTACTGGTTTCACATTCACCACCCTGAATTGACTCTCTT
CCGGGCGCTATCATGCCATACCGCGAAAGGTTTTGCGCCATTCGATGGTGTCCGGGATCTCGACGCTCTC
CCTTATGCGACTCCTGCATTAGGAAGCAGCCCAGTAGTAGGTTGAGGCCGTTGAGCACCGCCGCCGCAAG
GAATGGTGCATGCAAGGAGATGGCGCCCAACAGTCCCCCGGCCACGGGGCCTGCCACCATACCCACGCCG
AAACAAGCGCTCATGAGCCCGAAGTGGCGAGCCCGATCTTCCCCATCGGTGATGTCGGCGATATAGGCGC
CAGCAACCGCACCTGTGGCGCCGGTGATGCCGGCCACGATGCGTCCGGCGTAGAGGATCGAGATCTCGAT
CCCGCGAAATTAATACGACTCACTATAGGGGAATTGTGAGCGGATAACAATTCCCCTCTAGAAATAATTT
TGTTTAACTTTAAGAAGGAGATATACCATGGGCCATCATCATCATCATCACAGCAGCGGC
[168 nt withheld, positions 1951-2118]
GAATTCAGCAGCGGCAGCAGCGGCGAAAACCTGTATTTTCAGGGCTCCCATATGACCATGGACTCTGGAG
CAGACAACCAGCAGAGTGGAGATGCTGCTGTAACAGAAGCTGAAAGTCAACAAATGACAGTTCAAGCCCA
GCCACAGATTGCCACATTAGCCCAGGTATCCATGCCAGCAGCTCATGCGACGTCATCTGCTCCCACTGTA
ACCTTAGTGCAGCTGCCCAATGGGCAGACAGTCCAGGTCCATGGGGTCATCCAGGCGGCCCAGCCATCAG
TTATTCAGTCTCCACAAGTCCAAACAGTTCAGTCTTCCGCGAAGGACTTAAAAAGACTTTTCTCCGGAAC
TCAGATTTCAACTATTGCAGAAAGTGAAGATTCACAGGAGTCTGTGGATAGTGTAACTGATTCCCAAAAA
CGAAGGGAAATCCTTTCAAGGAGGCCTTCCTACAGGAAAATTTTGAATGACTTATCTTCTGATGCACCAG
GGGTGCCAAGGATTGAAGAAGAAAAATCAGAAGAAGAGACTTCAGCCCCTGCCATCACCACTGTAACAGT
GCCATGCCCGATTTACCAAACTAGCAGTGGGCAGTATATTGCCATTACCCAGGGAGGAGCAATACAGCTG
GCTAACAATGGTACCGATGGGGTACAGGGCCTGCAGACATTAACCATGACCAATGCAGCTGCCACTCAGC
CGGGTACTACCATTCTACAATATGCACAGACCACTGATGGACAGCAGATTCTAGTGCCCAGCAACCAAGT
TGTTGTTCAAGCTGCCTCTGGTGATGTACAAACATACCAGATTCGCACAGCACCCACTAGCACCATTGCC
CCTGGAGTTGTTATGGCGTCCTCCCCAGCACTTCCTACACAGCCTGCTGAATAATAGAAGCTTGCGGCCG
CACTCGAGCACCACCACCACCACCACTGAGATCCGGCTGCTAACAAAGCCCGAAAGGAAGCTGAGTTGGC
TGCTGCCACCGCTGAGCAATAACTAGCATAACCCCTTGGGGCCTCTAAACGGGTCTTGAGGGGTTTTTTG
CTGAAAGGAGGAACTATATCCGGATTGGCGAATGGG
[124 nt withheld, positions 3205-3328]
C
[91 nt withheld, positions 3330-3420]
A
[49 nt withheld, positions 3422-3470]
CCTTTGACGTTGGAGTCCACGTTCTTT
[37 nt withheld, positions 3498-3534]
ACCCTATCTCGGTCTATTCTTTTGATTTATAAGGGATTTTGCCGATTTCGGCCTATTGGTTAAAAAATGA
GCTGATTTAACAAAAATTTAACGCGAATTTTAACAAAATATTAACGCTTACAATTTAGGTGGCACTTTTC
GGGGAAATGTGCGCGGAACCCCTATTTGTTTATTTTTCTAAATACATTCAAATATGTATCCGCTCATGAG
ACAATAACCCTGATAAATGCTTCAATAATATTGAAAAAGGAAGAGTATGAGTATTCAACATTTCCGTGTC
GCCCTTATTCCCTTTTTTGCGGCATTTTGCCTTCCTGTTTTTGCTCACCCAGAAACGCTGGTGAAAGTAA
AAGATGCTGAAGATCAGTTGGGTGCACGAGTGGGTTACATCGAACTGGATCTCAACAGCGGTAAGATCCT
TGAGAGTTTTCGCCCCGAAGAACGTTTTCCAATGATGAGCACTTTTAAAGTTCTGCTATGTGGCGCGGTA
TTATCCCGTATTGACGCCGGGCAAGAGCAACTCGGTCGCCGCATACACTATTCTCAGAATGACTTGGTTG
AGTACTCACCAGTCACAGAAAAGCATCTTACGGATGGCATGACAGTAAGAGAATTATGCAGTGCTGCCAT
AACCATGAGTGATAACACTGCGGCCAACTTACTTCTGACAACGATCGGAGGACCGAAGGAGCTAACCGCT
TTTTTGCACAACATGGGGGATCATGTAACTCGCCTTGATCGTTGGGAACCGGAGCTGAATGAAGCCATAC
CAAACGACGAGCGTGACACCACGATGCCTGCAGCAATGGCAACAACGTTGCGCAAACTATTAACTGGCGA
ACTACTTACTCTAGCTTCCCGGCAACAATTAATAGACTGGATGGAGGCGGATAAAGTTGCAGGACCACTT
CTGCGCTCGGCCCTTCCGGCTGGCTGGTTTATTGCTGATAAATCTGGAGCCGGTGAGCGTGGGTCTCGCG
GTATCATTGCAGCACTGGGGCCAGATGGTAAGCCCTCCCGTATCGTAGTTATCTACACGACGGGGAGTCA
GGCAACTATGGATGAACGAAATAGACAGATCGCTGAGATAGGTGCCTCACTGATTAAGCATTGGTAACTG
TCAGACCAAGTTTACTCATATATACTTTAGATTGATTTAAAACTTCATTTTTAATTTAAAAGGATCTAGG
TGAAGATCCTTTTTGATAATCTCATGACCAAAATCCCTTAACGTGAGTTTTCGTTCCACTGAGCGTCAGA
CCCCGTAGAAAAGATCAAAGGATCTTCTTGAGATCCTTTTTTTCTGCGCGTAATCTGCTGCTTGCAAACA
AAAAAACCACCGCTACCAGCGGTGGTTTGTTTGCCGGATCAAGAGCTACCAACTCTTTTTCCGAAGGTAA
CTGGCTTCAGCAGAGCGCAGATACCAAATACTGTCCTTCTAGTGTAGCCGTAGTTAGGCCACCACTTCAA
GAACTCTGTAGCACCGCCTACATACCTCGCTCTGCTAATCCTGTTACCAGTGGCTGCTGCCAGTGGCGAT
AAGTCGTGTCTTACCGGGTTGGACTCAAGACGATAGTTACCGGATAAGGCGCAGCGGTCGGGCTGAACGG
GGGGTTCGTGCACACAGCCCAGCTTGGAGCGAACGACCTACACCGAACTGAGATACCTACAGCGTGAGCT
ATGAGAAAGCGCCACGCTTCCCGAAGGGAGAAAGGCGGACAGGTATCCGGTAAGCGGCAGGGTCGGAACA
GGAGAGCGCACGAGGGAGCTTCCAGGGGGAAACGCCTGGTATCTTTATAGTCCTGTCGGGTTTCGCCACC
TCTGACTTGAGCGTCGATTTTTGTGATGCTCGTCAGGGGGGCGGAGCCTATGGAAAAACGCCAGCAACGC
GGCCTTTTTACGGTTCCTGGCCTTTTGCTGGCCTTTTGCTCACATGTTCTTTCCTGCGTTATCCCCTGAT
TCTGTGGATAACCGTATTACCGCCTTTGAGTGAGCTGATACCGCTCGCCGCAGCCGAACGACCGAGCGCA
GCGAGTCAGTGAGCGAGGAAGCGGAAGAGCGCCTGATGCGGTATTTTCTCCTTACGCATCTGTGCGGTAT
TTCACACCGCAATGGTGCACTCTCAGTACAATCTGCTCTGATGCCGCATAGTTAAGCCAGTATACACTCC
GCTATCGCTACGTGACTGGGTCATGGCTGCGCCCCGACACCCGCCAACACCCGCTGACGCGCCCTGACGG
GCTTGTCTGCTCCCGGCATCCGCTTACAGACAAGCTGTGACCGTCTCCGGGAGCTGCATGTGTCAGAGGT
TTTCACCGTCATCACCGAAACGCGCGAGGCAGCTGCGGTAAAGCTCATCAGCGTGGTCGTGAAGCGATTC
ACAGATGTCTGCCTGTTCATCCGCGTCCAGCTCGTTGAGTTTCTCCAGAAGCGTTAATGTCTGGCTTCTG
ATAAAGCGGGCCATGTTAAGGGCGGTTTTTTCCTGTTTGGTCACTGATGCCTCCGTGTAAGGGGGATTTC
TGTTCATGGGGGTAATGATACCGATGAAACGAGAGAGGATGCTCACGATACGGGTTACTGATGATGAACA
TGCCCGGTTACTGGAACGTTGTGAGGGTAAACAACTGGCGGTATGGATGCGGCGGGACCAGAGAAAAATC
ACTCAGGGTCAATGCCAGCGCTTCGTTAATACAGATGTAGGTGTTCCACAGGGTAGCCAGCAGCATCCTG
CGATGCAGATCCGGAACATAATGGTGCAGGGCGCTGACTTCCGCGTTTCCAGACTTTACGAAACACGGAA
ACCGAAGACCATTCATGTTGTTGCTCAGGTCGCAGACGTTTTGCAGCAGCAGTCGCTTCACGTTCGCTCG
CGTATCGGTGATTCATTCTGCTAACCAGTAAGGCAACCCCGCCAGCCTAGCCGGGTCCTCAACGACAGGA
G
Features (pLannotate 1.2.2; 22 found; start..end, strand, type, name):
     22..313     -  CDS            TcR (fragment): tetracycline efflux protein; tet; confers resistance to tetracycline
    328..349     -  protein_bind   CAP binding site: CAP binding activates transcription in the presence of cAMP. E. coli catabolite activator protein
    362..1444    -  CDS            lacI: lac repressor; lacI; The lac repressor binds to the lac operator to inhibit transcription in E. coli. This inhibition can be relieved by adding lactose or isopropyl-β-D-thiogalactopyranoside (IPTG).
   1445..1522    -  promoter       lacI promoter: lacI
   1530..1809    -  CDS            TcR (fragment): tetracycline efflux protein; tet; confers resistance to tetracycline
   1831..1849    +  promoter       T7 promoter: promoter for bacteriophage T7 RNA polymerase
   1850..1874    +  protein_bind   lac operator: The lac repressor binds to the lac operator to inhibit transcription in E. coli. This inhibition can be relieved by adding lactose or isopropyl-β-D-thiogalactopyranoside (IPTG). lac repressor encoded by lacI
   1889..1911    +  RBS            RBS: efficient ribosome binding site from bacteriophage T7 gene 10 (Olins and Rangwala, 1989)
   1924..1940    +  CDS            capTEV™ (fragment): composite tag for in vivo biotinylation, TEV protease cleavage, and 6xHis tagging
   1954..2118    +  CDS            spg (fragment) (sequence withheld): SPG1_STRSG - Experimental evidence at protein level: Swiss-Prot protein existence level 1. Binds to the constant Fc region of IgG with high affinity. From Streptococcus sp. group G.
   2143..2163    +  CDS            TEV site: tobacco etch virus (TEV) protease recognition and cleavage site
   2170..3009    +  CDS            Creb1 (fragment): CREB1_RAT - Also known as Creb-1. Experimental evidence at protein level: Swiss-Prot protein existence level 1. Phosphorylation-dependent transcription factor that stimulates transcription upon binding to the DNA cAMP response element (CRE), a sequence present in many viral and cellular promoters. Transcription activation is enhanced by the TORC coactivators which act independently of Ser-119 phosphorylation. Involved in different cellular processes including the synchronization of circadian rhythmicity and the differentiation of adipose cells (By similarity). From Rattus norvegicus (Rat).
   3037..3054    +  CDS            9xHis (fragment): 9xHis affinity tag
   3064..3113    +  CDS            SET1 (fragment): solubility-enhancement tag derived from T7 phage gene 10B
   3121..3168    +  terminator     T7 terminator: transcription terminator for bacteriophage T7 RNA polymerase
   3205..3633    +  rep_origin     f1 ori (sequence partly withheld): f1 bacteriophage origin of replication; arrow indicates direction of (+) strand synthesis
   3686..3790    +  promoter       AmpR promoter: bla
   3791..4651    +  CDS            AmpR: β-lactamase; bla; confers resistance to ampicillin, carbenicillin, and related antibiotics
   4822..5410    +  rep_origin     ori: high-copy-number ColE1/pMB1/pBR322/pUC origin of replication
   5596..5735    -  misc_feature   bom: basis of mobility region from pBR322
   5837..6028    -  CDS            rop: Rop protein, which maintains plasmids at low copy number; rop
   6045..6425    +  CDS            YPB1_ECOLX: Protein predicted: Swiss-Prot protein existence level 4. From Escherichia coli.
