[The description below was written by a language model from this plasmid's Addgene catalogue record and pLannotate feature annotations shown in this document.]
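Description:
H6Gb1-CREB(1-280) C90A, T172C is a pET21-based bacterial expression plasmid of about 6.5 kb, built to produce a fragment of rat CREB1 in E. coli. It is maintained through a ColE1/pBR322-type origin together with the rop gene and bom region, consistent with its listing as low copy, and is selected with ampicillin via the β-lactamase gene. An f1 origin is also present. The short tetracycline-resistance fragments flagged in the annotation are non-functional backbone remnants inherited from pBR322.

Expression is driven by a T7 promoter followed by a lac operator and the phage T7 gene 10 ribosome binding site. A plasmid-borne lacI gene supplies repressor, so transcription is IPTG-inducible in hosts that provide T7 RNA polymerase, and it ends at a T7 terminator. The open reading frame begins with a backbone-encoded N-terminal His6 tag, followed by the GB1 domain of streptococcal protein G (a small, stable fusion partner widely used to improve solubility and yield) and a TEV protease site that allows the tags to be removed after purification. The CREB1 insert, covering residues 1–280, was cloned between NdeI and HindIII and carries the substitutions C90A and T172C, which remove one cysteine and introduce another at a different position. The record does not state the reason for this. A His-tag sequence typical of pET21 is annotated downstream of the insert, but whether it is translated is not stated.

The plasmid was deposited for bacterial expression of CREB1 domains, in connection with work on intra- and intermolecular interactions of the disordered, glutamine-rich CREB transactivation domain.
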