Addgene plasmid #217983: H6Gb1-CREB(1-280) C90A, T172C
Purpose: bacterial expression of CREB1 domains
Depositing lab: Peter Wright. Depositing organization: Scripps California (The Scripps Research Institute). Publication: Glutamine-rich regions of the disordered CREB transactivation domain mediate dynamic intra- and intermolecular interactions. Martinez-Yamout MA, Nasir I, Shnitkind S, Ellis JP, Berlow RB, Kroon G, Deniz AA, Dyson HJ, Wright PE. Proc Natl Acad Sci U S A. 2023 Nov 21;120(47):e2313835120. doi: 10.1073/pnas.2313835120. Epub 2023 Nov 14. PubMed 37971402.
Backbone
  Vector backbone: pet21
  Vector type: Bacterial Expression
Growth in bacteria
  Bacterial resistance: Ampicillin, 100 μg/mL
  Growth temperature: 37°C
  Growth strain: DH5alpha
  Copy number: Low Copy
Gene/Insert
  Gene/Insert name: CREB1
  Species: R. norvegicus (rat)
  Insert size (bp): 848
  Mutation: C90A, T172C
  Entrez Gene: Creb1 (a.k.a. Creb)
  Promoter: T7
  Tag / fusion protein: His6-GB1-tev (N terminal on backbone)
  Cloning method: Restriction Enzyme; 5′ cloning site NdeI (not destroyed); 3′ cloning site HindIII (not destroyed)
  Sequencing primers: 5′ T7; 3′ T7
Terms and licenses: Academic/Nonprofit Terms; Industry Terms: Not Available to Industry
How to cite: H6Gb1-CREB(1-280) C90A, T172C was a gift from Peter Wright (Addgene plasmid # 217983 ; http://n2t.net/addgene:217983 ; RRID:Addgene_217983)
