>Addgene plasmid #217983 | H6Gb1-CREB(1-280) C90A, T172C | depositor partial sequence | sequence record 424770 | T7 promoter to termiantor
CATGGGCCATCATCATCATCATCACAGCAGCGGC
[168 nt withheld, positions 35-202]
GAATTCAGCAGCGGCAGCAGCGGCGAAAACCTGTATTTTCAGGGCTCCCATATGACCATGGACTCTGGAG
CAGACAACCAGCAGAGTGGAGATGCTGCTGTAACAGAAGCTGAAAGTCAACAAATGACAGTTCAAGCCCA
GCCACAGATTGCCACATTAGCCCAGGTATCCATGCCAGCAGCTCATGCGACGTCATCTGCTCCCACTGTA
ACCTTAGTGCAGCTGCCCAATGGGCAGACAGTCCAGGTCCATGGGGTCATCCAGGCGGCCCAGCCATCAG
TTATTCAGTCTCCACAAGTCCAAACAGTTCAGTCTTCCGCGAAGGACTTAAAAAGACTTTTCTCCGGAAC
TCAGATTTCAACTATTGCAGAAAGTGAAGATTCACAGGAGTCTGTGGATAGTGTAACTGATTCCCAAAAA
CGAAGGGAAATCCTTTCAAGGAGGCCTTCCTACAGGAAAATTTTGAATGACTTATCTTCTGATGCACCAG
GGGTGCCAAGGATTGAAGAAGAAAAATCAGAAGAAGAGACTTCAGCCCCTGCCATCACCACTGTAACAGT
GCCATGCCCGATTTACCAAACTAGCAGTGGGCAGTATATTGCCATTACCCAGGGAGGAGCAATACAGCTG
GCTAACAATGGTACCGATGGGGTACAGGGCCTGCAGACATTAACCATGACCAATGCAGCTGCCACTCAGC
CGGGTACTACCATTCTACAATATGCACAGACCACTGATGGACAGCAGATTCTAGTGCCCAGCAACCAAGT
TGTTGTTCAAGCTGCCTCTGGTGATGTACAAACATACCAGATTCGCACAGCACCCACTAGCACCATTGCC
CCTGGAGTTGTTATGGCGTCCTCCCCAGCACTTCCTACACAGCCTGCTGAATAATAGAAGCTTGCGCCGC
AC
